Addgene plasmid #19518: pcDNA5/FRT/TO V5 DNAJA1
Depositing lab: Harm Kampinga. Depositing organization: University Medical Center Groningen. Publication: Computational analysis of the human HSPH/HSPA/DNAJ family and cloning of a human HSPH/HSPA/DNAJ expression library. Hageman J, Kampinga HH. Cell Stress Chaperones. 2009 Jan;14(1):1-21. doi: 10.1007/s12192-008-0060-2. Epub 2008 Aug 7. PubMed 18686016.
Backbone
  Vector backbone: pcDNA5/FRT/TO
  Backbone manufacturer: Invitrogen
  Backbone size w/o insert (bp): 5137
  Vector type: Mammalian Expression
  Selectable markers: Hygromycin
Growth in bacteria
  Bacterial resistance: Ampicillin, 100 μg/mL
  Growth temperature: 37°C
  Growth strain: DH5alpha
  Copy number: High Copy
Gene/Insert
  Gene/Insert name: DnaJ (Hsp40) homolog, subfamily A, member 1 (alt names: DNAJA1; DJ-2; DjA1; HDJ2; HSDJ; HSJ2; HSPF4; hDJ-2)
  Species: H. sapiens (human)
  Insert size (bp): 1247
  Entrez Gene: DNAJA1 (a.k.a. DJ-2, DjA1, HDJ2, HSDJ, HSJ-2, HSJ2, HSPF4, NEDD7, hDJ-2)
  Tag / fusion protein: V5 (N terminal on backbone)
  Cloning method: Restriction Enzyme; 5′ cloning site BamHI (not destroyed); 3′ cloning site NotI (not destroyed)
  Sequencing primers: 5′ LNCX; 3′ BGH-rev
Terms and licenses: Academic/Nonprofit Terms; Industry Terms: Not Available to Industry
Depositor comments: Part of the HSP40 gene family Disclaimer: For cloning the various HSP genes, the Stratagene reference RNA for cDNA synthesis was used and genes were amplified from this mixture that originates from 10 different cell lines from different somatic origin and ultimately coming from 10 different individuals. This strategy was used to maximize the chance for the presence of individual HSP transcripts. Users must be aware that this mixture thus represents 20 complete haploid genomes, meaning that for each individual gene there might be polymorphisms that could potentially have functional consequences. The library was sequence verified only for the presence of the correct gene.
How to cite: pcDNA5/FRT/TO V5 DNAJA1 was a gift from Harm Kampinga (Addgene plasmid # 19518 ; http://n2t.net/addgene:19518 ; RRID:Addgene_19518)
