[The description below was written by a language model from this plasmid's Addgene catalogue record and pLannotate feature annotations shown in this document.]
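Description:
pcDNA5/FRT/TO V5 DNAJA1 is a mammalian expression plasmid built on the Invitrogen pcDNA5/FRT/TO backbone, carrying the human co-chaperone DNAJA1 (an Hsp40/DnaJ subfamily A member, also known as HDJ2) with an N-terminal V5 epitope tag supplied by the modified backbone. The coding sequence was inserted between BamHI and NotI sites, both retained. In bacteria the plasmid replicates from a high-copy ColE1/pUC-type origin and is selected with ampicillin through the bla gene. The annotation also picks up short backbone remnants such as f1 ori, lac and bom fragments.

Expression is driven by the CMV immediate-early enhancer and promoter, followed by two short tet operator matches (annotated as PLtetO-1 and TRE fragments), which is the arrangement that makes this promoter repressible by Tet repressor and inducible with tetracycline or doxycycline in cells that express TetR. In cells lacking the repressor it behaves as a constitutive CMV promoter. The V5-DNAJA1 transcript ends at the bovine growth hormone polyadenylation signal. Downstream lies an FRT site placed directly in front of a hygromycin resistance gene with an SV40 polyadenylation signal. No promoter is annotated immediately upstream of this gene. This fits the Flp-In design, in which FLP-mediated recombination into a genomic FRT site places the marker behind a resident promoter, so that hygromycin selects for single-copy, site-specific integrants.

The construct belongs to a library of human HSPH/HSPA/DNAJ expression clones intended for transient or stable, inducible chaperone expression with detection through V5. The insert was amplified from pooled reference RNA from ten cell lines and verified only for gene identity, so polymorphisms with possible functional consequences may be present.
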