Features (pLannotate 1.2.2; 22 found; start..end, strand, type, name):
     28..80      -  misc_feature   bom (fragment): basis of mobility region from pBR322
    235..614     +  enhancer       CMV enhancer: human cytomegalovirus immediate early enhancer
    615..818     +  promoter       CMV promoter: human cytomegalovirus (CMV) immediate early promoter
    820..839     +  promoter       PLtetO-1 promoter (fragment): modified phage lambda PL promoter with tet operator sites (Lutz and Bujard, 1997)
    841..860     +  promoter       PLtetO-1 promoter (fragment): modified phage lambda PL promoter with tet operator sites (Lutz and Bujard, 1997)
    868..901     +  promoter       TRE3GV promoter (fragment): 3rd-generation Tet-responsive promoter that can be activated by binding of Tet-On® 3G, optimized for retroviral and lentiviral vectors
    996..1037    +  CDS            V5 tag: epitope tag from simian virus 5
   1047..2237    +  CDS            DNAJA1: DNJA1_HUMAN - Also known as DNAJ2, HDJ2, HSJ2, HSPF4. Experimental evidence at protein level: Swiss-Prot protein existence level 1. Co-chaperone for HSPA8/Hsc70 (PubMed:10816573). Stimulates ATP hydrolysis, but not the folding of unfolded proteins mediated by HSPA1A (in vitro) (PubMed:24318877). Plays a role in protein transport into mitochondria via its role as co-chaperone. Functions as co- chaperone for HSPA1B and negatively regulates the translocation of BAX from the cytosol to mitochondria in response to cellular stress, thereby protecting cells against apoptosis (PubMed:14752510). Promot
   2291..2515    +  polyA_signal   bGH poly(A) signal: bovine growth hormone polyadenylation signal
   2519..2540    +  promoter       SV40 promoter (fragment): SV40 enhancer and early promoter
   2561..2794    +  rep_origin     f1 ori (fragment) (sequence partly withheld): f1 bacteriophage origin of replication; arrow indicates direction of (+) strand synthesis
   2799..2846    +  protein_bind   FRT: FLP-mediated recombination occurs in the 8-bp core sequence TCTAGAAA (Turan and Bode, 2011). FLP recombinase from the Saccharomyces cerevisiae 2μ plasmid
   2854..3876    +  CDS            HygR: aminoglycoside phosphotransferase from E. coli; aph(4)-Ia; confers resistance to hygromycin
   3886..4011    +  CDS            ble (fragment): BLE_KLEPN - Experimental evidence at protein level: Swiss-Prot protein existence level 1. Binding protein with a strong affinity to the bleomycin family of antibiotics. Binds to CL990; an antimitotic-antibiotic compound. From Klebsiella pneumoniae.
   4006..4127    +  polyA_signal   SV40 poly(A) signal: SV40 polyadenylation signal
   4200..4216    -  protein_bind   lac operator: The lac repressor binds to the lac operator to inhibit transcription in E. coli. This inhibition can be relieved by adding lactose or isopropyl-β-D-thiogalactopyranoside (IPTG). lac repressor encoded by lacI
   4224..4254    -  promoter       lac promoter: promoter for the E. coli lac operon
   4269..4290    -  protein_bind   CAP binding site: CAP binding activates transcription in the presence of cAMP. E. coli catabolite activator protein
   4303..4395    -  CDS            lacI (fragment): lac repressor; lacI; The lac repressor binds to the lac operator to inhibit transcription in E. coli. This inhibition can be relieved by adding lactose or isopropyl-β-D-thiogalactopyranoside (IPTG).
   4578..5166    -  rep_origin     ori: high-copy-number ColE1/pMB1/pBR322/pUC origin of replication
   5337..6197    -  CDS            AmpR: β-lactamase; bla; confers resistance to ampicillin, carbenicillin, and related antibiotics
   6198..6302    -  promoter       AmpR promoter: bla
>Addgene plasmid #19518 | pcDNA5/FRT/TO V5 DNAJA1 | addgene full sequence | sequence record 162078 | Addgene NGS Result
GACGGATCGGGAGATCTCCCGATCCCCTATGGTGCACTCTCAGTACAATCTGCTCTGATGCCGCATAGTT
AAGCCAGTATCTGCTCCCTGCTTGTGTGTTGGAGGTCGCTGAGTAGTGCGCGAGCAAAATTTAAGCTACA
ACAAGGCAAGGCTTGACCGACAATTGCATGAAGAATCTGCTTAGGGTTAGGCGTTTTGCGCTGCTTCGCG
ATGTACGGGCCAGATATACGCGTTGACATTGATTATTGACTAGTTATTAATAGTAATCAATTACGGGGTC
ATTAGTTCATAGCCCATATATGGAGTTCCGCGTTACATAACTTACGGTAAATGGCCCGCCTGGCTGACCG
CCCAACGACCCCCGCCCATTGACGTCAATAATGACGTATGTTCCCATAGTAACGCCAATAGGGACTTTCC
ATTGACGTCAATGGGTGGAGTATTTACGGTAAACTGCCCACTTGGCAGTACATCAAGTGTATCATATGCC
AAGTACGCCCCCTATTGACGTCAATGACGGTAAATGGCCCGCCTGGCATTATGCCCAGTACATGACCTTA
TGGGACTTTCCTACTTGGCAGTACATCTACGTATTAGTCATCGCTATTACCATGGTGATGCGGTTTTGGC
AGTACATCAATGGGCGTGGATAGCGGTTTGACTCACGGGGATTTCCAAGTCTCCACCCCATTGACGTCAA
TGGGAGTTTGTTTTGGCACCAAAATCAACGGGACTTTCCAAAATGTCGTAACAACTCCGCCCCATTGACG
CAAATGGGCGGTAGGCGTGTACGGTGGGAGGTCTATATAAGCAGAGCTCTCCCTATCAGTGATAGAGATC
TCCCTATCAGTGATAGAGATCGTCGACGAGCTCGTTTAGTGAACCGTCAGATCGCCTGGAGACGCCATCC
ACGCTGTTTTGACCTCCATAGAAGACACCGGGACCGATCCAGCCTCCGGACTCTAGCGTTTAAACTTAAG
CTTGAATTCACCATGGGTAAGCCTATCCCTAACCCTCTCCTCGGTCTCGATTCTACGGGATCCACCATGG
TGAAAGAAACAACTTACTACGATGTTTTGGGGGTCAAACCCAATGCTACTCAGGAAGAATTGAAAAAGGC
TTATAGGAAACTGGCTTTGAAGTACCATCCTGATAAGAACCCAAATGAAGGAGAGAAGTTTAAACAGATT
TCTCAAGCTTACGAAGTTCTCTCTGATGCAAAGAAAAGGGAATTATATGACAAAGGAGGAGAACAGGCAA
TTAAAGAGGGTGGAGCAGGTGGCGGTTTTGGCTCCCCCATGGACATCTTTGATATGTTTTTTGGAGGAGG
AGGAAGGATGCAGAGAGAAAGGAGAGGTAAAAATGTTGTACATCAGCTCTCAGTAACCCTAGAAGACTTA
TATAATGGTGCAACAAGAAAACTGGCTCTGCAAAAGAATGTGATTTGTGACAAATGTGAAGGTAGAGGAG
GTAAGAAAGGAGCAGTAGAGTGCTGTCCCAATTGCCGAGGTACTGGAATGCAAATAAGAATTCATCAGAT
AGGACCTGGAATGGTTCAGCAAATTCAGTCTGTGTGCATGGAGTGCCAGGGCCATGGGGAGCGGATCAGT
CCTAAAGATAGATGTAAAAGCTGCAACGGAAGGAAGATAGTTCGAGAGAAGAAAATTTTAGAAGTTCATA
TTGACAAAGGCATGAAAGATGGCCAGAAGATAACATTCCATGGTGAAGGAGACCAAGAACCAGGACTGGA
GCCAGGCGATATTATCATTGTGTTAGATCAGAAGGACCATGCTGTTTTTACTCGACGAGGAGAAGACCTT
TTCATGTGTATGGACATACAGCTCGTTGAAGCACTGTGTGGCTTCCAGAAGCCAATATCTACTCTTGACA
ACCGAACCATCGTCATCACCTCTCATCCAGGTCAGATTGTCAAGCATGGAGATATCAAGTGTGTACTAAA
TGAAGGCATGCCAATTTATCGTAGACCATATGAAAAGGGTCGCCTAATCATCGAATTTAAGGTAAACTTT
CCTGAGAATGGCTTTCTCTCTCCTGATAAACTGTCTTTGCTGGAAAAACTCCTACCCGAGAGGAAGGAAG
TGGAAGAGACTGATGAGATGGACCAAGTAGAACTGGTGGACTTTGATCCAAATCAGGAAAGACGGCGCCA
CTACAATGGAGAAGCATATGAGGATGATGAACATCATCCCAGAGGTGGTGTTCAGTGTCAGACCTCTTAA
GCGGCCGCTCGAGTCTAGAGGGCCCGTTTAAACCCGCTGATCAGCCTCGACTGTGCCTTCTAGTTGCCAG
CCATCTGTTGTTTGCCCCTCCCCCGTGCCTTCCTTGACCCTGGAAGGTGCCACTCCCACTGTCCTTTCCT
AATAAAATGAGGAAATTGCATCGCATTGTCTGAGTAGGTGTCATTCTATTCTGGGGGGTGGGGTGGGGCA
GGACAGCAAGGGGGAGGATTGGGAAGACAATAGCAGGCATGCTGGGGATGCGGTGGGCTCTATGGCTTCT
GAGGCGGAAAGAACCAGCTGGGGCTCTAGGGGGTATCCCC
[124 nt withheld, positions 2561-2684]
C
[91 nt withheld, positions 2686-2776]
AGGGTGATGGTTCACGTACCTAGAAGTTCCTATTCCGAAGTTCCTATTCTCTAGAAAGTATAGGAACTTC
CTTGGCCAAAAAGCCTGAACTCACCGCGACGTCTGTCGAGAAGTTTCTGATCGAAAAGTTCGACAGCGTC
TCCGACCTGATGCAGCTCTCGGAGGGCGAAGAATCTCGTGCTTTCAGCTTCGATGTAGGAGGGCGTGGAT
ATGTCCTGCGGGTAAATAGCTGCGCCGATGGTTTCTACAAAGATCGTTATGTTTATCGGCACTTTGCATC
GGCCGCGCTCCCGATTCCGGAAGTGCTTGACATTGGGGAATTCAGCGAGAGCCTGACCTATTGCATCTCC
CGCCGTGCACAGGGTGTCACGTTGCAAGACCTGCCTGAAACCGAACTGCCCGCTGTTCTGCAGCCGGTCG
CGGAGGCCATGGATGCGATCGCTGCGGCCGATCTTAGCCAGACGAGCGGGTTCGGCCCATTCGGACCGCA
AGGAATCGGTCAATACACTACATGGCGTGATTTCATATGCGCGATTGCTGATCCCCATGTGTATCACTGG
CAAACTGTGATGGACGACACCGTCAGTGCGTCCGTCGCGCAGGCTCTCGATGAGCTGATGCTTTGGGCCG
AGGACTGCCCCGAAGTCCGGCACCTCGTGCACGCGGATTTCGGCTCCAACAATGTCCTGACGGACAATGG
CCGCATAACAGCGGTCATTGACTGGAGCGAGGCGATGTTCGGGGATTCCCAATACGAGGTCGCCAACATC
TTCTTCTGGAGGCCGTGGTTGGCTTGTATGGAGCAGCAGACGCGCTACTTCGAGCGGAGGCATCCGGAGC
TTGCAGGATCGCCGCGGCTCCGGGCGTATATGCTCCGCATTGGTCTTGACCAACTCTATCAGAGCTTGGT
TGACGGCAATTTCGATGATGCAGCTTGGGCGCAGGGTCGATGCGACGCAATCGTCCGATCCGGAGCCGGG
ACTGTCGGGCGTACACAAATCGCCCGCAGAAGCGCGGCCGTCTGGACCGATGGCTGTGTAGAAGTACTCG
CCGATAGTGGAAACCGACGCCCCAGCACTCGTCCGAGGGCAAAGGAATAGCACGTACTACGAGATTTCGA
TTCCACCGCCGCCTTCTATGAAAGGTTGGGCTTCGGAATCGTTTTCCGGGACGCCGGCTGGATGATCCTC
CAGCGCGGGGATCTCATGCTGGAGTTCTTCGCCCACCCCAACTTGTTTATTGCAGCTTATAATGGTTACA
AATAAAGCAATAGCATCACAAATTTCACAAATAAAGCATTTTTTTCACTGCATTCTAGTTGTGGTTTGTC
CAAACTCATCAATGTATCTTATCATGTCTGTATACCGTCGACCTCTAGCTAGAGCTTGGCGTAATCATGG
TCATAGCTGTTTCCTGTGTGAAATTGTTATCCGCTCACAATTCCACACAACATACGAGCCGGAAGCATAA
AGTGTAAAGCCTGGGGTGCCTAATGAGTGAGCTAACTCACATTAATTGCGTTGCGCTCACTGCCCGCTTT
CCAGTCGGGAAACCTGTCGTGCCAGCTGCATTAATGAATCGGCCAACGCGCGGGGAGAGGCGGTTTGCGT
ATTGGGCGCTCTTCCGCTTCCTCGCTCACTGACTCGCTGCGCTCGGTCGTTCGGCTGCGGCGAGCGGTAT
CAGCTCACTCAAAGGCGGTAATACGGTTATCCACAGAATCAGGGGATAACGCAGGAAAGAACATGTGAGC
AAAAGGCCAGCAAAAGGCCAGGAACCGTAAAAAGGCCGCGTTGCTGGCGTTTTTCCATAGGCTCCGCCCC
CCTGACGAGCATCACAAAAATCGACGCTCAAGTCAGAGGTGGCGAAACCCGACAGGACTATAAAGATACC
AGGCGTTTCCCCCTGGAAGCTCCCTCGTGCGCTCTCCTGTTCCGACCCTGCCGCTTACCGGATACCTGTC
CGCCTTTCTCCCTTCGGGAAGCGTGGCGCTTTCTCATAGCTCACGCTGTAGGTATCTCAGTTCGGTGTAG
GTCGTTCGCTCCAAGCTGGGCTGTGTGCACGAACCCCCCGTTCAGCCCGACCGCTGCGCCTTATCCGGTA
ACTATCGTCTTGAGTCCAACCCGGTAAGACACGACTTATCGCCACTGGCAGCAGCCACTGGTAACAGGAT
TAGCAGAGCGAGGTATGTAGGCGGTGCTACAGAGTTCTTGAAGTGGTGGCCTAACTACGGCTACACTAGA
AGAACAGTATTTGGTATCTGCGCTCTGCTGAAGCCAGTTACCTTCGGAAAAAGAGTTGGTAGCTCTTGAT
CCGGCAAACAAACCACCGCTGGTAGCGGTGGTTTTTTTGTTTGCAAGCAGCAGATTACGCGCAGAAAAAA
AGGATCTCAAGAAGATCCTTTGATCTTTTCTACGGGGTCTGACGCTCAGTGGAACGAAAACTCACGTTAA
GGGATTTTGGTCATGAGATTATCAAAAAGGATCTTCACCTAGATCCTTTTAAATTAAAAATGAAGTTTTA
AATCAATCTAAAGTATATATGAGTAAACTTGGTCTGACAGTTACCAATGCTTAATCAGTGAGGCACCTAT
CTCAGCGATCTGTCTATTTCGTTCATCCATAGTTGCCTGACTCCCCGTCGTGTAGATAACTACGATACGG
GAGGGCTTACCATCTGGCCCCAGTGCTGCAATGATACCGCGAGACCCACGCTCACCGGCTCCAGATTTAT
CAGCAATAAACCAGCCAGCCGGAAGGGCCGAGCGCAGAAGTGGTCCTGCAACTTTATCCGCCTCCATCCA
GTCTATTAATTGTTGCCGGGAAGCTAGAGTAAGTAGTTCGCCAGTTAATAGTTTGCGCAACGTTGTTGCC
ATTGCTACAGGCATCGTGGTGTCACGCTCGTCGTTTGGTATGGCTTCATTCAGCTCCGGTTCCCAACGAT
CAAGGCGAGTTACATGATCCCCCATGTTGTGCAAAAAAGCGGTTAGCTCCTTCGGTCCTCCGATCGTTGT
CAGAAGTAAGTTGGCCGCAGTGTTATCACTCATGGTTATGGCAGCACTGCATAATTCTCTTACTGTCATG
CCATCCGTAAGATGCTTTTCTGTGACTGGTGAGTACTCAACCAAGTCATTCTGAGAATAGTGTATGCGGC
GACCGAGTTGCTCTTGCCCGGCGTCAATACGGGATAATACCGCGCCACATAGCAGAACTTTAAAAGTGCT
CATCATTGGAAAACGTTCTTCGGGGCGAAAACTCTCAAGGATCTTACCGCTGTTGAGATCCAGTTCGATG
TAACCCACTCGTGCACCCAACTGATCTTCAGCATCTTTTACTTTCACCAGCGTTTCTGGGTGAGCAAAAA
CAGGAAGGCAAAATGCCGCAAAAAAGGGAATAAGGGCGACACGGAAATGTTGAATACTCATACTCTTCCT
TTTTCAATATTATTGAAGCATTTATCAGGGTTATTGTCTCATGAGCGGATACATATTTGAATGTATTTAG
AAAAATAAACAAATAGGGGTTCCGCGCACATTTCCCCGAAAAGTGCCACCTGACGTC
