>Addgene plasmid #19518 | pcDNA5/FRT/TO V5 DNAJA1 | addgene partial sequence | sequence record 160045 | LNCX 5'-AGCTCGTTTAGTGAACCGTCAGATC-3'
TTTGACCTCCATAGAAGACACCGGGACCGATCCAGCCTCCGGACTCTAGCGTTTAAACTTAAGCTTGAAT
TCACCATGGGTAAGCCTATCCCTAACCCTCTCCTCGGTCTCGATTCTACGGGATCCACCATGGTGAAAGA
AACAACTTACTACGATGTTTTGGGGGTCAAACCCAATGCTACTCAGGAAGAATTGAAAAAGGCTTATAGG
AAACTGGCTTTGAAGTACCATCCTGATAAGAACCCAAATGAAGGAGAGAAGTTTAAACAGATTTCTCAAG
CTTACGAAGTTCTCTCTGATGCAAAGAAAAGGGAATTATATGACAAAGGAGGAGAACAGGCAATTAAAGA
GGGTGGAGCAGGTGGCGGTTTTGGCTCCCCCATGGACATCTTTGATATGTTTTTTGGAGGAGGAGGAAGG
ATGCAGAGAGAAAGGAGAGGTAAAAATGTTGTACATCAGCTCTCAGTAACCCTAGAAGACTTATATAATG
GTGCAACAAGAAAACTGGCTCTGCAAAAGAATGTGATTTGTGACAAATGTGAAGGTAGAGGAGGTAAGAA
AGGAGCAGTAGAGTGCTGTCCCAATTGCCGAGGTACTGGAATGCAAATAAGAATTCATCAGATAGGACCT
GGAATGGTTCAGCAAATTCAGTCTGTGTGCATGGAGTGCCAGGGCCATGGGGAGCGGATCAGTCCTAAAG
ATAGATGTAAAAGCTGCAACGGAAGGAAGATAGTTCGAGAGAAGAAAATTTTAGAAGTTCATATTGACAA
AGGCATGAAAGATGGCCAGAAGATAACATTCCATGGTGAAGGAGACCAAGAACCAGGACTGGAGCCAGGC
GATATTATCATTGTGTTAGATCAGAAGGACCATGCTGTTTTTACTCGACGAGGAGAAGACCTTTTCATGT
GTATGGACATACAGCTCGTTGAAGCACTGTGTGGCTTCCAGAAGCCAATATCTACTCTTGACAAC
