>Addgene plasmid #19518 | pcDNA5/FRT/TO V5 DNAJA1 | addgene partial sequence | sequence record 160046 | BGH-rev 5'-TAGAAGGCACAGTCGAGG-3'
ACTCGAGCGGCCGCTTAAGAGGTCTGACACTGAACACCACCTCTGGGATGATGTTCATCATCCTCATATG
CTTCTCCATTGTAGTGGCGCCGTCTTTCCTGATTTGGATCAAAGTCCACCAGTTCTACTTGGTCCATCTC
ATCAGTCTCTTCCACTTCCTTCCTCTCGGGTAGGAGTTTTTCCAGCAAAGACAGTTTATCAGGAGAGAGA
AAGCCATTCTCAGGAAAGTTTACCTTAAATTCGATGATTAGGCGACCCTTTTCATATGGTCTACGATAAA
TTGGCATGCCTTCATTTAGTACACACTTGATATCTCCATGCTTGACAATCTGACCTGGATGAGAGGTGAT
GACGATGGTTCGGTTGTCAAGAGTAGATATTGGCTTCTGGAAGCCACACAGTGCTTCAACGAGCTGTATG
TCCATACACATGAAAAGGTCTTCTCCTCGTCGAGTAAAAACAGCATGGTCCTTCTGATCTAACACAATGA
TAATATCGCCTGGCTCCAGTCCTGGTTCTTGGTCTCCTTCACCATGGAATGTTATCTTCTGGCCATCTTT
CATGCCTTTGTCAATATGAACTTCTAAAATTTTCTTCTCTCGAACTATCTTCCTTCCGTTGCAGCTTTTA
CATCTATCTTTAGGACTGATCCGCTCCCCATGGCCCTGGCACTCCATGCACACAGACTGAATTTGCTGAA
CCATTCCAGGTCCTATCTGATGAATTCTTATTTGCATTCCAGTACCTCGGCAATTGGGACAGCACTCTAC
TGCTCCTTTCTTACCTCCTCTACCTTCACATTTGTCACAAATCACATTCTTTTGCAGAGCCAGTTTTCTT
GTTGCACCATTATATAAGTCTTCTAGGGTTACTGAGAGCTGATGTACAACATTTTTACCTCTCCTTTCTC
TCTGCATCCTTCCTCCTCCTCCAAAAAACATATCAAAGATGTCCATGGGG
